Addgene plasmid #42088: psiCHECK-302a-1
Depositing lab: Kumiko Ui-Tei. Depositing organization: The University of Tokyo. Publication: E-cadherin is transcriptionally activated via suppression of ZEB1 transcriptional repressor by small RNA-mediated gene silencing. Mazda M, Nishi K, Naito Y, Ui-Tei K. PLoS One. 2011;6(12):e28688. doi: 10.1371/journal.pone.0028688. Epub 2011 Dec 21. PubMed 22205962.
Backbone
  Vector backbone: psiCHECK-1
  Backbone manufacturer: Promega
  Backbone size w/o insert (bp): 3544
  Total vector size (bp): 3568
  Vector type: Mammalian Expression, Luciferase
Growth in bacteria
  Bacterial resistance: Ampicillin, 100 μg/mL
  Growth temperature: 37°C
  Growth strain: DH5alpha
  Copy number: High Copy
Gene/Insert
  Gene/Insert name: ZEB1
  Species: H. sapiens (human)
  Insert size (bp): 24
  Mutation: contains the 4055-4078 nt segment of ZEB1 mRNA (NM_030751.4)
  GenBank ID: NM_030751.4
  Entrez Gene: ZEB1 (a.k.a. AREB6, BZP, DELTAEF1, FECD6, NIL2A, PPCD3, TCF8, ZFHEP, ZFHX1A)
  Cloning method: Restriction Enzyme; 5′ cloning site EcoRI (not destroyed); 3′ cloning site NotI (destroyed during cloning)
  Sequencing primers: 5′ CGCAACTACAACGCCTACCT
Terms and licenses: Academic/Nonprofit Terms; Industry Terms: Not Available to Industry
How to cite: psiCHECK-302a-1 was a gift from Kumiko Ui-Tei (Addgene plasmid # 42088 ; http://n2t.net/addgene:42088 ; RRID:Addgene_42088)
