[The description below was written by a language model from this plasmid's Addgene catalogue record and pLannotate feature annotations shown in this document.]
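Description:
psiCHECK-302a-1 is a mammalian luciferase reporter plasmid built on the Promega psiCHECK-1 backbone. It carries a very short fragment of human ZEB1 mRNA as a target site for small RNA-mediated silencing. The plasmid totals 3,568 bp and is propagated in E. coli through a high-copy ColE1/pUC-type origin, with selection by ampicillin resistance from the β-lactamase gene under its own bla promoter. The feature table lists no mammalian selection marker, which fits use by transient transfection.

The reporter unit is driven by the SV40 enhancer and early promoter, followed by a chimeric β-globin/immunoglobulin heavy chain intron that generally improves expression. A T7 promoter sits just upstream of the coding sequence and allows in vitro transcription. The reporter itself is human codon-optimized Renilla luciferase (hRluc), and the transcript ends at a synthetic poly(A) signal. The 24 bp insert corresponds to nucleotides 4055–4078 of the ZEB1 mRNA and was cloned between EcoRI and NotI, with the NotI site destroyed. It is too short to be annotated as a feature, but the gap between the end of hRluc and the poly(A) signal is consistent with placement in the 3′ untranslated region of the luciferase transcript.

In this arrangement, a small RNA that recognises the ZEB1 segment should lower Renilla luciferase output, giving a quantitative readout of silencing at that site. The plasmid name suggests a miR-302a-related target site, though the record does not state this. Because psiCHECK-1 encodes only Renilla luciferase, normalisation would need a separate control reporter. The associated publication concerns activation of E-cadherin through small RNA-mediated suppression of the ZEB1 repressor.
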