Features (pLannotate 1.2.2; 8 found; start..end, strand, type, name):
     62..419     +  promoter       SV40 promoter: SV40 enhancer and early promoter
    489..621     +  intron         chimeric intron: chimera between introns from human β-globin and immunoglobulin heavy chain genes
    666..684     +  promoter       T7 promoter: promoter for bacteriophage T7 RNA polymerase
    694..1629    +  CDS            hRluc: Renilla luciferase human codon-optimized
   1696..1744    +  polyA_signal   poly(A) signal: synthetic polyadenylation signal
   1777..1881    +  promoter       AmpR promoter: bla
   1882..2742    +  CDS            AmpR: β-lactamase; bla; confers resistance to ampicillin, carbenicillin, and related antibiotics
   2913..3501    +  rep_origin     ori: high-copy-number ColE1/pMB1/pBR322/pUC origin of replication
>Addgene plasmid #42088 | psiCHECK-302a-1 | depositor full sequence | sequence record 56830 | psiCHECK-302a-1 sequence 3568 bps
AGATCTGCGCAGCACCATGGCCTGAAATAACCTCTGAAAGAGGAACTTGGTTAGGTACCTTCTGAGGCGG
AAAGAACCAGCTGTGGAATGTGTGTCAGTTAGGGTGTGGAAAGTCCCCAGGCTCCCCAGCAGGCAGAAGT
ATGCAAAGCATGCATCTCAATTAGTCAGCAACCAGGTGTGGAAAGTCCCCAGGCTCCCCAGCAGGCAGAA
GTATGCAAAGCATGCATCTCAATTAGTCAGCAACCATAGTCCCGCCCCTAACTCCGCCCATCCCGCCCCT
AACTCCGCCCAGTTCCGCCCATTCTCCGCCCCATGGCTGACTAATTTTTTTTATTTATGCAGAGGCCGAG
GCCGCCTCGGCCTCTGAGCTATTCCAGAAGTAGTGAGGAGGCTTTTTTGGAGGCCTAGGCTTTTGCAAAA
AGCTTGATTCTTCTGACACAACAGTCTCGAACTTAAGCTGCAGAAGTTGGTCGTGAGGCACTGGGCAGGT
AAGTATCAAGGTTACAAGACAGGTTTAAGGAGACCAATAGAAACTGGGCTTGTCGAGACAGAGAAGACTC
TTGCGTTTCTGATAGGCACCTATTGGTCTTACTGACATCCACTTTGCCTTTCTCTCCACAGGTGTCCACT
CCCAGTTCAATTACAGCTCTTAAGGCTAGAGTACTTAATACGACTCACTATAGGCTAGCCACCATGGCTT
CCAAGGTGTACGACCCCGAGCAACGCAAACGCATGATCACTGGGCCTCAGTGGTGGGCTCGCTGCAAGCA
AATGAACGTGCTGGACTCCTTCATCAACTACTATGATTCCGAGAAGCACGCCGAGAACGCCGTGATTTTT
CTGCATGGTAACGCTGCCTCCAGCTACCTGTGGAGGCACGTCGTGCCTCACATCGAGCCCGTGGCTAGAT
GCATCATCCCTGATCTGATCGGAATGGGTAAGTCCGGCAAGAGCGGGAATGGCTCATATCGCCTCCTGGA
TCACTACAAGTACCTCACCGCTTGGTTCGAGCTGCTGAACCTTCCAAAGAAAATCATCTTTGTGGGCCAC
GACTGGGGGGCTTGTCTGGCCTTTCACTACTCCTACGAGCACCAAGACAAGATCAAGGCCATCGTCCATG
CTGAGAGTGTCGTGGACGTGATCGAGTCCTGGGACGAGTGGCCTGACATCGAGGAGGATATCGCCCTGAT
CAAGAGCGAAGAGGGCGAGAAAATGGTGCTTGAGAATAACTTCTTCGTCGAGACCATGCTCCCAAGCAAG
ATCATGCGGAAACTGGAGCCTGAGGAGTTCGCTGCCTACCTGGAGCCATTCAAGGAGAAGGGCGAGGTTA
GACGGCCTACCCTCTCCTGGCCTCGCGAGATCCCTCTCGTTAAGGGAGGCAAGCCCGACGTCGTCCAGAT
TGTCCGCAACTACAACGCCTACCTTCGGGCCAGCGACGATCTGCCTAAGATGTTCATCGAGTCCGACCCT
GGGTTCTTTTCCAACGCTATTGTCGAGGGAGCTAAGAAGTTCCCTAACACCGAGTTCGTGAAGGTGAAGG
GCCTCCACTTCAGCCAGGAGGACGCTCCAGATGAAATGGGTAAGTACATCAAGAGCTTCGTGGAGCGCGT
GCTGAAGAACGAGCAGTAATTCTAGGCGATCGCTCGAGCCCGGGAATTCGTATTATCATTTAAAGTGTAT
TGGGCCGCTGGCCGCAATAAAATATCTTTATTTTCATTACATCTGTGTGTTGGTTTTTTGTGTGAGGATC
CAGGTGGCACTTTTCGGGGAAATGTGCGCGGAACCCCTATTTGTTTATTTTTCTAAATACATTCAAATAT
GTATCCGCTCATGAGACAATAACCCTGATAAATGCTTCAATAATATTGAAAAAGGAAGAGTATGAGTATT
CAACATTTCCGTGTCGCCCTTATTCCCTTTTTTGCGGCATTTTGCCTTCCTGTTTTTGCTCACCCAGAAA
CGCTGGTGAAAGTAAAAGATGCTGAAGATCAGTTGGGTGCACGAGTGGGTTACATCGAACTGGATCTCAA
CAGCGGTAAGATCCTTGAGAGTTTTCGCCCCGAAGAACGTTTTCCAATGATGAGCACTTTTAAAGTTCTG
CTATGTGGCGCGGTATTATCCCGTATTGACGCCGGGCAAGAGCAACTCGGTCGCCGCATACACTATTCTC
AGAATGACTTGGTTGAGTACTCACCAGTCACAGAAAAGCATCTTACGGATGGCATGACAGTAAGAGAATT
ATGCAGTGCTGCCATAACCATGAGTGATAACACTGCGGCCAACTTACTTCTGACAACGATCGGAGGACCG
AAGGAGCTAACCGCTTTTTTGCACAACATGGGGGATCATGTAACTCGCCTTGATCGTTGGGAACCGGAGC
TGAATGAAGCCATACCAAACGACGAGCGTGACACCACGATGCCTGTAGCAATGGCAACAACGTTGCGCAA
ACTATTAACTGGCGAACTACTTACTCTAGCTTCCCGGCAACAATTAATAGACTGGATGGAGGCGGATAAA
GTTGCAGGACCACTTCTGCGCTCGGCCCTTCCGGCTGGCTGGTTTATTGCTGATAAATCTGGAGCCGGTG
AGCGTGGGTCTCGCGGTATCATTGCAGCACTGGGGCCAGATGGTAAGCCCTCCCGTATCGTAGTTATCTA
CACGACGGGGAGTCAGGCAACTATGGATGAACGAAATAGACAGATCGCTGAGATAGGTGCCTCACTGATT
AAGCATTGGTAACTGTCAGACCAAGTTTACTCATATATACTTTAGATTGATTTAAAACTTCATTTTTAAT
TTAAAAGGATCTAGGTGAAGATCCTTTTTGATAATCTCATGACCAAAATCCCTTAACGTGAGTTTTCGTT
CCACTGAGCGTCAGACCCCGTAGAAAAGATCAAAGGATCTTCTTGAGATCCTTTTTTTCTGCGCGTAATC
TGCTGCTTGCAAACAAAAAAACCACCGCTACCAGCGGTGGTTTGTTTGCCGGATCAAGAGCTACCAACTC
TTTTTCCGAAGGTAACTGGCTTCAGCAGAGCGCAGATACCAAATACTGTTCTTCTAGTGTAGCCGTAGTT
AGGCCACCACTTCAAGAACTCTGTAGCACCGCCTACATACCTCGCTCTGCTAATCCTGTTACCAGTGGCT
GCTGCCAGTGGCGATAAGTCGTGTCTTACCGGGTTGGACTCAAGACGATAGTTACCGGATAAGGCGCAGC
GGTCGGGCTGAACGGGGGGTTCGTGCACACAGCCCAGCTTGGAGCGAACGACCTACACCGAACTGAGATA
CCTACAGCGTGAGCTATGAGAAAGCGCCACGCTTCCCGAAGGGAGAAAGGCGGACAGGTATCCGGTAAGC
GGCAGGGTCGGAACAGGAGAGCGCACGAGGGAGCTTCCAGGGGGAAACGCCTGGTATCTTTATAGTCCTG
TCGGGTTTCGCCACCTCTGACTTGAGCGTCGATTTTTGTGATGCTCGTCAGGGGGGCGGAGCCTATGGAA
AAACGCCAGCAACGCGGCCTTTTTACGGTTCCTGGCCTTTTGCTGGCCTTTTGCTCACATGGCTCGAC
