>Addgene plasmid #42088 | psiCHECK-302a-1 | addgene partial sequence | sequence record 59634 | psiCHECK2-F 5'-GTCCGCAACTACAACGCCTACCTT-3'
ATCTGCCTAAGATGTTCATCGAGTCCGACCCTGGGTTCTTTTCCAACGCTATTGTCGAGGGAGCTAAGAA
GTTCCCTAACACCGAGTTCGTGAAGGTGAAGGGCCTCCACTTCAGCCAGGAGGACGCTCCAGATGAAATG
GGTAAGTACATCAAGAGCTTCGTGGAGCGCGTGCTGAAGAACGAGCAGTAATTCTAGGCGATCGCTCGAG
CCCGGGAATTCGTATTATCATTTAAAGTGTATTGGGCCGCTGGCCGCAATAAAATATCTTTATTTTCATT
ACATCTGTGTGTTGGTTTTTTGTGTGAGGATCCAGGTGGCACTTTTCGGGGAAATGTGCGCGGAACCCCT
ATTTGTTTATTTTTCTAAATACATTCAAATATGTATCCGCTCATGAGACAATAACCCTGATAAATGCTTC
AATAATATTGAAAAAGGAAGAGTATGAGTATTCAACATTTCCGTGTCGCCCTTATTCCCTTTTTTGCGGC
ATTTTGCCTTCCTGTTTTTGCTCACCCAGAAACGCTGGTGAAAGTAAAAGATGCTGAAGATCAGTTGGGT
GCACGAGTGGGTTACATCGAACTGGATCTCAACAGCGGTAAGATCCTTGAGAGTTTTCGCCCCGAAGAAC
GTTTTCCAATGATGAGCACTTTTAAAGTTCTGCTATGTGGCGCGGTATTATCCCGTATTGACGCCGGGCA
AGAGCAACTCGGTCGCCGCATACACTATTCTCAGAATGACTTGGTTGAGTACTCACCAGTCACAGAAAAG
CATCTTACGGATGGCATGACAGTAAGAGAATTATGCAGTGCTGCCATAACCATGAGTGATAACACTGCGG
CCAACTTACTTCTGACAACGATCGGAGGACCGAAGGAGCTAACCGCTTTTTTGCACAACATGGGGGATCA
TGTAACTCGCCTTGATCGTTGGGAACCGGAGCTGAATGAAGCCATACCAAACGACGAGCGTGACACCACG
ATGCCTGTAGCAATGGCAACAACGTTG
